Addgene plasmid #151902: pGBW-m4134899
Purpose: Mammalian expression plasmid for Human coronavirus OC43 nucleocapsid
Depositing lab: Ginkgo Bioworks & Benjie Chen.
Backbone
  Vector backbone: pTwist_CMV_Puro_6
  Backbone size w/o insert (bp): 6080
  Vector type: Mammalian Expression
  Selectable markers: Puromycin
Growth in bacteria
  Bacterial resistance: Ampicillin, 100 μg/mL
  Growth temperature: 37°C
  Growth strain: DH5alpha
  Copy number: High Copy
Gene/Insert
  Gene/Insert name: Human coronavirus OC43 nucleocapsid protein
  Species: Human coronavirus OC43
  Insert size (bp): 1340
  Mutation: wt
  Entrez Gene: N (a.k.a. HCoVOC43gp8)
  Promoter: CMV
  Cloning method: Unknown
Resource information
  A portion of this plasmid was derived from a plasmid made by: GinkgoBioworks
Depositor comments: NCBI reference sequence: P33469
How to cite: pGBW-m4134899 was a gift from Ginkgo Bioworks & Benjie Chen (Addgene plasmid # 151902 ; http://n2t.net/addgene:151902 ; RRID:Addgene_151902)
