[The description below was written by a language model from this plasmid's Addgene catalogue record and pLannotate feature annotations shown in this document.]
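Description:
pGBW-m4134899 is a mammalian expression plasmid built on the pTwist_CMV_Puro_6 backbone that carries the wild-type nucleocapsid (N) gene of Human coronavirus OC43. The sequenced plasmid is about 7.4 kb, consistent with a roughly 6.1 kb backbone plus a 1.3 kb insert. In bacteria it is maintained at high copy from a ColE1/pUC-type origin and selected with ampicillin through a full-length β-lactamase gene. A short additional β-lactamase fragment is also annotated near the origin and appears to be a backbone remnant.

The N open reading frame sits immediately downstream of the human cytomegalovirus immediate-early enhancer and promoter region. The annotation software resolves this region as a CMV enhancer plus short or truncated CMV promoter matches, while the catalogue entry simply lists the promoter as CMV. The transcript ends at an SV40 polyadenylation signal; no epitope tag or reporter fusion is annotated. The encoded protein packages the viral genomic RNA into a helical ribonucleocapsid, contributes to virion assembly through its interaction with the M protein, and enhances subgenomic RNA transcription and viral replication.

A separate cassette places the puromycin N-acetyltransferase gene under the human ubiquitin C promoter with a synthetic poly(A) signal, which allows puromycin selection of transfected mammalian cells. The expression unit is flanked by 5' and 3' β-globin insulator elements, along with T7 and rrnG terminators and a further synthetic poly(A) signal. These elements likely serve to limit transcriptional read-through and interference between the modules. The record supports use for expressing OC43 nucleocapsid in mammalian cells but does not specify particular downstream applications.
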