Features (pLannotate 1.2.2; 19 found; start..end, strand, type, name):
      5..1348    +  CDS            N: NCAP_CVHOC - Experimental evidence at protein level: Swiss-Prot protein existence level 1. Packages the positive strand viral genome RNA into a helical ribonucleocapsid (RNP) and plays a fundamental role during virion assembly through its interactions with the viral genome and membrane protein M. Plays an important role in enhancing the efficiency of subgenomic viral RNA transcription as well as viral replication. From Human coronavirus OC43 (HCoV-OC43).
   1401..1522    -  polyA_signal   SV40 poly(A) signal: SV40 polyadenylation signal
   1545..1614    -  CDS            large T antigen (fragment): large T antigen from SV40 (simian virus 40)
   1637..1683    +  terminator     T7 terminator: transcription terminator for bacteriophage T7 RNA polymerase
   1713..1849    +  terminator     rrnG terminator: transcription terminator from the E. coli ribosomal RNA rrnG operon (Albrechtsen et al., 1991)
   1894..1965    +  misc_feature   3' β-globin insulator: insulator downstream of the human β-globin locus (Farrell et al., 2002)
   2191..2779    -  rep_origin     ori: high-copy-number ColE1/pMB1/pBR322/pUC origin of replication
   2951..3015    -  CDS            bla(M) (fragment): β-lactamase lacking the signal sequence; bla(M); allows cytosolic expression of β-lactamase
   3279..4488    +  promoter       UbC promoter: human ubiquitin C promoter
   4492..5089    +  CDS            PuroR (fragment): puromycin N-acetyltransferase; pac from Streptomyces; confers resistance to puromycin
   5118..5166    +  polyA_signal   poly(A) signal: synthetic polyadenylation signal
   5432..6292    +  CDS            AmpR: β-lactamase; bla; confers resistance to ampicillin, carbenicillin, and related antibiotics
   6305..6441    +  terminator     rrnG terminator: transcription terminator from the E. coli ribosomal RNA rrnG operon (Albrechtsen et al., 1991)
   6593..6664    +  misc_feature   5' β-globin insulator: insulator upstream of the human β-globin locus (Farrell et al., 2002)
   6669..6715    -  terminator     T7 terminator: transcription terminator for bacteriophage T7 RNA polymerase
   6733..6781    -  polyA_signal   poly(A) signal: synthetic polyadenylation signal
   6862..7165    +  enhancer       CMV enhancer: human cytomegalovirus immediate early enhancer
   7238..7255    -  promoter       CMV promoter (fragment): human cytomegalovirus (CMV) immediate early promoter
   7318..7369    +  promoter       CMVd2 promoter: truncated human cytomegalovirus (CMV) immediate early promoter that yields moderately reduced expression relative to the full-length promoter
>Addgene plasmid #151902 | pGBW-m4134899 | addgene full sequence | sequence record 300220 | Addgene NGS Result
CACCATGTCTTTTACTCCTGGTAAGCAATCCAGTAGTAGAGCGTCCTCTGGAAATCGTTCTGGTAATGGC
ATCCTCAAGTGGGCCGATCAGTCCGACCAGGTCAGAAATGTTCAAACCAGGGGTAGAAGAGCTCAACCCA
AGCAAACTGCTACCTCTCAGCAACCATCAGGAGGGAATGTTGTACCCTACTATTCTTGGTTCTCTGGAAT
TACTCAGTTTCAAAAGGGAAAGGAGTTTGAGTTTGTAGAAGGACAAGGTCCGCCTATTGCACCAGGAGTC
CCAGCTACTGAAGCTAAGGGGTACTGGTACAGACACAACAGAGGTTCTTTTAAAACAGCCGATGGCAACC
AGCGTCAACTGCTGCCACGATGGTATTTTTACTATCTGGGAACAGGACCGCATGCTAAAGACCAGTACGG
CACCGATATTGACGGAGTCTACTGGGTCGCTAGCAACCAGGCTGATGTCAATACCCCGGCTGACATTGTC
GATCGGGACCCAAGTAGCGATGAGGCTATTCCGACTAGGTTTCCGCCTGGCACGGTACTCCCTCAGGGTT
ACTATATTGAAGGCTCAGGAAGGTCTGCTCCTAATTCCAGATCTACTTCGCGCACATCCAGCAGAGCCTC
TAGTGCAGGATCGCGTAGTAGAGCCAATTCTGGCAATAGAACCCCTACCTCTGGTGTAACACCTGACATG
GCTGATCAAATTGCTAGTCTTGTTCTGGCAAAACTTGGCAAGGATGCCACTAAACCTCAGCAAGTAACTA
AGCATACTGCCAAAGAAGTCAGACAGAAAATTTTGAATAAGCCCCGCCAGAAGAGGAGCCCCAATAAACA
ATGCACTGTTCAGCAGTGTTTTGGTAAGAGAGGCCCTAATCAGAATTTTGGTGGTGGAGAAATGTTAAAA
CTTGGAACTAGTGACCCACAGTTCCCCATTCTTGCAGAACTCGCACCCACAGCTGGTGCGTTTTTCTTTG
GATCAAGATTAGAGTTGGCCAAAGTGCAGAATTTATCTGGGAATCCTGACGAGCCCCAGAAGGATGTTTA
TGAATTGCGCTATAACGGCGCAATTAGGTTTGACAGTACACTTTCAGGTTTTGAGACCATAATGAAGGTG
CTGAATGAGAATTTGAATGCCTATCAACAACAAGATGGTATGATGAATATGAGTCCAAAACCACAGCGTC
AGCGTGGTCATAAGAATGGACAAGGAGAAAATGATAATATAAGTGTTGCAGTGCCCAAAAGCCGCGTGCA
GCAAAATAAGAGTAGAGAGTTGACTGCAGAGGACATCAGCCTTCTTAAGAAGATGGATGAGCCCTATACT
GAAGACACCTCAGAAATATAAGCTAGCTTGACTGACTGAGATACAGCGTACCTTCAGCTCACAGACATGA
TAAGATACATTGATGAGTTTGGACAAACCACAACTAGAATGCAGTGAAAAAAATGCTTTATTTGTGAAAT
TTGTGATGCTATTGCTTTATTTGTAACCATTATAAGCTGCAATAAACAAGTTAACAACAACAATTGCATT
CATTTTATGTTTCAGGTTCAGGGGGAGGTGTGGGAGGTTTTTTAAAGCAAGTAAAACCTCTACAAATGTG
GTATTGGCCCATCTCTATCGGTATCGTAGCATAACCCCTTGGGGCCTCTAAACGGGTCTTGAGGGGTTTT
TTGTGCCCCTCGGGCCGGATTGCTATCTACCGGCATTGGCGCAGAAAAAAATGCCTGATGCGACGCTGCG
CGTCTTATACTCCCACATATGCCAGATTCAGCAACGGATACGGCTTCCCCAACTTGCCCACTTCCATACG
TGTCCTCCTTACCAGAAATTTATCCTTAAGGTCGTCAGCTATCCTGCAGGCGATCTCTCGATTTCGATCA
AGACATTCCTTTAATGGTCTTTTCTGGACACCACTAGGGGTCAGAAGTAGTTCATCAAACTTTCTTCCCT
CCCTAATCTCATTGGTTACCTTGGGCTATCGAAACTTAATTAACCAGTCAAGTCAGCTACTTGGCGAGAT
CGACTTGTCTGGGTTTCGACTACGCTCAGAATTGCGTCAGTCAAGTTCGATCTGGTCCTTGCTATTGCAC
CCGTTCTCCGATTACGAGTTTCATTTAAATCATGTGAGCAAAAGGCCAGCAAAAGGCCAGGAACCGTAAA
AAGGCCGCGTTGCTGGCGTTTTTCCATAGGCTCCGCCCCCCTGACGAGCATCACAAAAATCGACGCTCAA
GTCAGAGGTGGCGAAACCCGACAGGACTATAAAGATACCAGGCGTTTCCCCCTGGAAGCTCCCTCGTGCG
CTCTCCTGTTCCGACCCTGCCGCTTACCGGATACCTGTCCGCCTTTCTCCCTTCGGGAAGCGTGGCGCTT
TCTCATAGCTCACGCTGTAGGTATCTCAGTTCGGTGTAGGTCGTTCGCTCCAAGCTGGGCTGTGTGCACG
AACCCCCCGTTCAGCCCGACCGCTGCGCCTTATCCGGTAACTATCGTCTTGAGTCCAACCCGGTAAGACA
CGACTTATCGCCACTGGCAGCAGCCACTGGTAACAGGATTAGCAGAGCGAGGTATGTAGGCGGTGCTACA
GAGTTCTTGAAGTGGTGGCCTAACTACGGCTACACTAGAAGAACAGTATTTGGTATCTGCGCTCTGCTGA
AGCCAGTTACCTTCGGAAAAAGAGTTGGTAGCTCTTGATCCGGCAAACAAACCACCGCTGGTAGCGGTGG
TTTTTTTGTTTGCAAGCAGCAGATTACGCGCAGAAAAAAAGGATCTCAAGAAGATCCTTTGATCTTTTCT
ACGGGGTCTGACGCTCAGTGGAACGAAAACTCACGTTAAGGGATTTTGGTCATGAGATTATCAAAAAGGA
TCTTCACCTAGATCCTTTTAAATTAAAAATGAAGTTTTAAATCAATCTAAAGTATATATGAGTAAACTTG
GTCTGACAGTTACCAATGCTTAATCAGTGAGGCACCTATCTCAGCGATCTGTCTATTTCGTTCATCCATA
GTTGCATTTAAATTTCCGAACTCTCCAAGGCCCTCGTCGGAAAATCTTCAAACCTTTCGTCCGATCCATC
TTGCAGGCTACCTCTCGAACGAACTATCGCAAGTCTCTTGGCCGGCCTTGCGCCTTGGCTATTGCTTGGC
AGCGCCTATCGCCAGGTATTACTCCAATCCCGAATATCCGAGATCGGGATCACCCGAGAGAAGTTCAACC
TACATCCTCAATCCCGATCTATCCGAGATCCGAGGAATATCGAAATCGGGGCGCGCCTGGCCTCCGCGCC
GGGTTTTGGCGCCTCCCGCGGGCGCCCCCCTCGTCACGGCGAGCGCTGCCACGTCAGACGAAGGGCGCAG
GAGCGTCCTGATCCTTCCGCCCGGACGCTCAGGACAGCGGCCCGCTGCTCATAAGACTCGGCCTTAGAAC
CCCAGTATCAGCAGAAGGACATTTTAGGACGGGACTTGGGTGACTCTAGGGCACTGGTTTTCTTTCCAGA
GAGCGGAACAGGCGAGGAAAAGTAGTCCCTTCTCGGCGATTCTGCGGAGGGATCTCCGTGGGGCGGTGAA
CGCCGATGATTATATAAGGACGCGCCGGGTGTGGCACAGCTAGTTCCGTCGCAGCCGGGATTTGGGTCGC
GGTTCTTGTTTGTGGATCGCTGTGATCGTCACTTGGTGAGTAGCGGGCTGCTGGGCTGGCCGGGGCTTTC
GTGGCCGCCGGGCCGCTCGGTGGGACGGAAGCGTGTGGAGAGACCGCCAAGGGCTGTAGTCTGGGTCCGC
GAGCAAGGTTGCCCTGAACTGGGGGTTGGGGGGAGCGCAGCAAAATGGCGGCTGTTCCCGAGTCTTGAAT
GGAAGACGCTTGTGAGGCGGGCTGTGAGGTCGTTGAAACAAGGTGGGGGGCATGGTGGGCGGCAAGAACC
CAAGGTCTTGAGCCCTTCGCTAATGCGGGAAAGCTCTTATTCGGGTGAGATGGGCTGGGCACCATCTGGG
GACCCTGACGTGAAGTTTGTCACTGACTGGAGAACTCGGTTTGTCGTCTGTTGCGGGGGCGGCAGTTATG
GCGGTGCCGTTGGGCAGTGCACCCGTACCTTTGGGAGCGCGCGCCCTCGTCGTGTCGTGACGTCACCCGT
TCTGTTGGCTTATAATGCAGGGTGGGGCCACCTGCCGGTAGGTGTGCGGTAGGCTTTTCTCCGTCGCAGG
ACGCAGGGTTCGGGCCTAGGGTAGGCTCTCCTGAATCGACAGGCGCCGGACCTCTGGTGAGGGGAGGGAT
AAGTGAGGCGTCAGTTTCTTTGGTCGGTTTTATGTACCTATCTTCTTAAGTAGCTGAAGCTCCGGTTTTG
AACTATGCGCTCGGGGTTGGCGAGTGTGTTTTGTGAAGTTTTTTAGGCACCTTTTGAAATGTAATCATTT
GGGTCAATATGTAATTTTCAGTGTTAGACTTGTAAATTGTCCGCTAAATTCTGGCCGTTTTTGGCTTTTT
TGTTAGACAACATGACCGAGTACAAGCCCACGGTGCGCCTCGCCACCCGCGACGACGTCCCCAGGGCCGT
ACGCACCCTCGCCGCCGCGTTCGCCGACTACCCCGCCACGCGCCACACCGTCGATCCGGACCGCCACATC
GAGCGGGTCACCGAGCTGCAAGAACTCTTCCTCACGCGCGTCGGGCTCGACATCGGCAAGGTGTGGGTCG
CGGACGACGGCGCCGCGGTGGCGGTCTGGACCACGCCGGAGAGCGTCGAAGCGGGGGCGGTGTTCGCCGA
GATCGGCCCGCGCATGGCCGAGTTGAGCGGTTCCCGGCTGGCCGCGCAGCAACAGATGGAGGGCCTCCTG
GCGCCGCACCGGCCCAAGGAGCCCGCGTGGTTCCTGGCCACCGTCGGCGTCTCGCCCGACCACCAGGGCA
AGGGTCTGGGCAGCGCCGTCGTGCTCCCCGGAGTGGAGGCCGCCGAGCGCGCCGGGGTGCCCGCCTTCCT
GGAGACCTCCGCGCCCCGCAACCTCCCCTTCTACGAGCGGCTCGGCTTCACCGTCACCGCCGACGTCGAG
GTGCCCGAAGGACCGCGCACCTGGTGCATGACCCGCAAGCCCGGTGCCTAGGCTAGTATGTAAGCCTAGT
CTTAGATAATAAAATCGCTATCCATCGAAGATGGATGTGTGTTGGTTTTTTGTGTGTGTAACGCTAGGCG
CGCCTGGTGTACCGAGAACGATCCTCTCAGTGCGAGTCTCGACGATCCATATCGTTGCTTGGCAGTCAGC
CAGTCGGAATCCAGCTTGGGACCCAGGAAGTCCAATCGTCAGATATTGTACTCAAGCCTGGTCACGGCAG
CGTACCGATCTGTTTAAACCTAGATATTGATAGTCTGATCGGTCAACGTATAATCGAGTCCTAGCTTTTG
CAAACATCTATCAAGAGACAGGATCAGCAGGAGGCTTTCGCATGAGTATTCAACATTTCCGTGTCGCCCT
TATTCCCTTTTTTGCGGCATTTTGCCTTCCTGTTTTTGCTCACCCAGAAACGCTGGTGAAAGTAAAAGAT
GCTGAAGATCAGTTGGGTGCGCGAGTGGGTTACATCGAACTGGATCTCAACAGCGGTAAGATCCTTGAGA
GTTTTCGCCCCGAAGAACGCTTTCCAATGATGAGCACTTTTAAAGTTCTGCTATGTGGCGCGGTATTATC
CCGTATTGACGCCGGGCAAGAGCAACTCGGTCGCCGCATACACTATTCTCAGAATGACTTGGTTGAGTAT
TCACCAGTCACAGAAAAGCATCTTACGGATGGCATGACAGTAAGAGAATTATGCAGTGCTGCCATAACCA
TGAGTGATAACACTGCGGCCAACTTACTTCTGACAACGATTGGAGGACCGAAGGAGCTAACCGCTTTTTT
GCACAACATGGGGGATCATGTAACTCGCCTTGATCGTTGGGAACCGGAGCTGAATGAAGCCATACCAAAC
GACGAGCGTGACACCACGATGCCTGTAGCAATGGCAACAACCTTGCGTAAACTATTAACTGGCGAACTAC
TTACTCTAGCTTCCCGGCAACAGTTGATAGACTGGATGGAGGCGGATAAAGTTGCAGGACCACTTCTGCG
CTCGGCCCTTCCGGCTGGCTGGTTTATTGCTGATAAATCTGGAGCCGGTGAGCGTGGGTCTCGCGGTATC
ATTGCAGCACTGGGGCCAGATGGTAAGCCCTCCCGTATCGTAGTTATCTACACGACGGGGAGTCAGGCAA
CTATGGATGAACGAAATAGACAGATCGCTGAGATAGGTGCCTCACTGATTAAGCATTGGTAACCGATTCT
AGGTGCATTGGCGCAGAAAAAAATGCCTGATGCGACGCTGCGCGTCTTATACTCCCACATATGCCAGATT
CAGCAACGGATACGGCTTCCCCAACTTGCCCACTTCCATACGTGTCCTCCTTACCAGAAATTTATCCTTA
AGATCCCGAATCGTTTAAACTCGACTCTGGCTCTATCGAATCTCCGTCGTTTCGAGCTTACGCGAACAGC
CGTGGCGCTCATTTGCTCGTCGGGCATCGAATCTCGTCAGCTATCGTCAGCTTACCTTTTTGGCAGCGAT
CGCGGCTCCCGACATCTTGGACCATTAGCTCCACAGGTATCTTCTTCCCTCTAGTGGTCATAACAGCAGC
TTCAGCTACCTCTCAATTCAAAAAACCCCTCAAGACCCGTTTAGAGGCCCCAAGGGGTTATGCTATCAAT
CGTTGCGTTACACACACAAAAAACCAACACACATCCATCTTCGATGGATAGCGATTTTATTATCTAACTG
CTGATCGAGTGTAGCCAGATCTAGTAATCAATTACGGGGTCATTAGTTCATAGCCCATATATGGAGTTCC
GCGTTACATAACTTACGGTAAATGGCCCGCCTGGCTGACCGCCCAACGACCCCCGCCCATTGACGTCAAT
AATGACGTATGTTCCCATAGTAACGCCAATAGGGACTTTCCATTGACGTCAATGGGTGGAGTATTTACGG
TAAACTGCCCACTTGGCAGTACATCAAGTGTATCATATGCCAAGTACGCCCCCTATTGACGTCAATGACG
GTAAATGGCCCGCCTGGCATTATGCCCAGTACATGACCTTATGGGACTTTCCTACTTGGCAGTACATCTA
CGTATTAGTCATCGCTATTACCATGCTGATGCGGTTTTGGCAGTACATCAATGGGCGTGGATAGCGGTTT
GACTCACGGGGATTTCCAAGTCTCCACCCCATTGACGTCAATGGGAGTTTGTTTTGGCACCAAAATCAAC
GGGACTTTCCAAAATGTCGTAACAACTCCGCCCCATTGACGCAAATGGGCGGTAGGCGTGTACGGTGGGA
GGTCTATATAAGCAGAGCTGGTTTAGTGAACCGTCAGATCAGATCTTTGTCGATCCTACCATCCACTCGA
CACACCCGCCAGCGGCCGC
